>Addgene plasmid #148853 | pSpCas9(BB)-2A-Puro-V2.0-sg3HsTNRC6B_AH | depositor full sequence | sequence record 291301 | Full Sequence
GAGGGCCTATTTCCCATGATTCCTTCATATTTGCATATACGATACAAGGCTGTTAGAGAGATAATTGGAA
TTAATTTGACTGTAAACACAAAGATATTAGTACAAAATACGTGACGTAGAAAGTAATAATTTCTTGGGTA
GTTTGCAGTTTTAAAATTATGTTTTAAAATGGACTATCATATGCTTACCGTAACTTGAAAGTATTTCGAT
TTCTTGGCTTTATATATCTTGTGGAAAGGACGAAACACCGCTTCGGGCACTAAAAGAGAGGTTTTAGAGC
TAGAAATAGCAAGTTAAAATAAGGCTAGTCCGTTATCAACTTGAAAAAGTGGCACCGAGTCGGTGCTTTT
TTGTTTTAGAGCTAGAAATAGCAAGTTAAAATAAGGCTAGTCCGTTTTTAGCGCGTGCGCCAATTCTGCA
GACAAATGGCTCTAGAGGTACCCGTTACATAACTTACGGTAAATGGCCCGCCTGGCTGACCGCCCAACGA
CCCCCGCCCATTGACGTCAATAGTAACGCCAATAGGGACTTTCCATTGACGTCAATGGGTGGAGTATTTA
CGGTAAACTGCCCACTTGGCAGTACATCAAGTGTATCATATGCCAAGTACGCCCCCTATTGACGTCAATG
ACGGTAAATGGCCCGCCTGGCATTGTGCCCAGTACATGACCTTATGGGACTTTCCTACTTGGCAGTACAT
CTACGTATTAGTCATCGCTATTACCATGGTCGAGGTGAGCCCCACGTTCTGCTTCACTCTCCCCATCTCC
CCCCCCTCCCCACCCCCAATTTTGTATTTATTTATTTTTTAATTATTTTGTGCAGCGATGGGGGCGGGGG
GGGGGGGGGGGCGCGCGCCAGGCGGGGCGGGGCGGGGCGAGGGGCGGGGCGGGGCGAGGCGGAGAGGTGC
GGCGGCAGCCAATCAGAGCGGCGCGCTCCGAAAGTTTCCTTTTATGGCGAGGCGGCGGCGGCGGCGGCCC
TATAAAAAGCGAAGCGCGCGGCGGGCGGGAGTCGCTGCGCGCTGCCTTCGCCCCGTGCCCCGCTCCGCCG
CCGCCTCGCGCCGCCCGCCCCGGCTCTGACTGACCGCGTTACTCCCACAGGTGAGCGGGCGGGACGGCCC
TTCTCCTCCGGGCTGTAATTAGCTGAGCAAGAGGTAAGGGTTTAAGGGATGGTTGGTTGGTGGGGTATTA
ATGTTTAATTACCTGGAGCACCTGCCTGAAATCACTTTTTTTCAGGTTGGACCGGTGCCACCATGGACTA
TAAGGACCACGACGGAGACTACAAGGATCATGATATTGATTACAAAGACGATGACGATAAGATGGCCCCA
AAGAAGAAGCGGAAGGTCGGTATCCACGGAGTCCCAGCAGCCGACAAGAAGTACAGCATCGGCCTGGACA
TCGGCACCAACTCTGTGGGCTGGGCCGTGATCACCGACGAGTACAAGGTGCCCAGCAAGAAATTCAAGGT
GCTGGGCAACACCGACCGGCACAGCATCAAGAAGAACCTGATCGGAGCCCTGCTGTTCGACAGCGGCGAA
ACAGCCGAGGCCACCCGGCTGAAGAGAACCGCCAGAAGAAGATACACCAGACGGAAGAACCGGATCTGCT
ATCTGCAAGAGATCTTCAGCAACGAGATGGCCAAGGTGGACGACAGCTTCTTCCACAGACTGGAAGAGTC
CTTCCTGGTGGAAGAGGATAAGAAGCACGAGCGGCACCCCATCTTCGGCAACATCGTGGACGAGGTGGCC
TACCACGAGAAGTACCCCACCATCTACCACCTGAGAAAGAAACTGGTGGACAGCACCGACAAGGCCGACC
TGCGGCTGATCTATCTGGCCCTGGCCCACATGATCAAGTTCCGGGGCCACTTCCTGATCGAGGGCGACCT
GAACCCCGACAACAGCGACGTGGACAAGCTGTTCATCCAGCTGGTGCAGACCTACAACCAGCTGTTCGAG
GAAAACCCCATCAACGCCAGCGGCGTGGACGCCAAGGCCATCCTGTCTGCCAGACTGAGCAAGAGCAGAC
GGCTGGAAAATCTGATCGCCCAGCTGCCCGGCGAGAAGAAGAATGGCCTGTTCGGAAACCTGATTGCCCT
GAGCCTGGGCCTGACCCCCAACTTCAAGAGCAACTTCGACCTGGCCGAGGATGCCAAACTGCAGCTGAGC
AAGGACACCTACGACGACGACCTGGACAACCTGCTGGCCCAGATCGGCGACCAGTACGCCGACCTGTTTC
TGGCCGCCAAGAACCTGTCCGACGCCATCCTGCTGAGCGACATCCTGAGAGTGAACACCGAGATCACCAA
GGCCCCCCTGAGCGCCTCTATGATCAAGAGATACGACGAGCACCACCAGGACCTGACCCTGCTGAAAGCT
CTCGTGCGGCAGCAGCTGCCTGAGAAGTACAAAGAGATTTTCTTCGACCAGAGCAAGAACGGCTACGCCG
GCTACATTGACGGCGGAGCCAGCCAGGAAGAGTTCTACAAGTTCATCAAGCCCATCCTGGAAAAGATGGA
CGGCACCGAGGAACTGCTCGTGAAGCTGAACAGAGAGGACCTGCTGCGGAAGCAGCGGACCTTCGACAAC
GGCAGCATCCCCCACCAGATCCACCTGGGAGAGCTGCACGCCATTCTGCGGCGGCAGGAAGATTTTTACC
CATTCCTGAAGGACAACCGGGAAAAGATCGAGAAGATCCTGACCTTCCGCATCCCCTACTACGTGGGCCC
TCTGGCCAGGGGAAACAGCAGATTCGCCTGGATGACCAGAAAGAGCGAGGAAACCATCACCCCCTGGAAC
TTCGAGGAAGTGGTGGACAAGGGCGCTTCCGCCCAGAGCTTCATCGAGCGGATGACCAACTTCGATAAGA
ACCTGCCCAACGAGAAGGTGCTGCCCAAGCACAGCCTGCTGTACGAGTACTTCACCGTGTATAACGAGCT
GACCAAAGTGAAATACGTGACCGAGGGAATGAGAAAGCCCGCCTTCCTGAGCGGCGAGCAGAAAAAGGCC
ATCGTGGACCTGCTGTTCAAGACCAACCGGAAAGTGACCGTGAAGCAGCTGAAAGAGGACTACTTCAAGA
AAATCGAGTGCTTCGACTCCGTGGAAATCTCCGGCGTGGAAGATCGGTTCAACGCCTCCCTGGGCACATA
CCACGATCTGCTGAAAATTATCAAGGACAAGGACTTCCTGGACAATGAGGAAAACGAGGACATTCTGGAA
GATATCGTGCTGACCCTGACACTGTTTGAGGACAGAGAGATGATCGAGGAACGGCTGAAAACCTATGCCC
ACCTGTTCGACGACAAAGTGATGAAGCAGCTGAAGCGGCGGAGATACACCGGCTGGGGCAGGCTGAGCCG
GAAGCTGATCAACGGCATCCGGGACAAGCAGTCCGGCAAGACAATCCTGGATTTCCTGAAGTCCGACGGC
TTCGCCAACAGAAACTTCATGCAGCTGATCCACGACGACAGCCTGACCTTTAAAGAGGACATCCAGAAAG
CCCAGGTGTCCGGCCAGGGCGATAGCCTGCACGAGCACATTGCCAATCTGGCCGGCAGCCCCGCCATTAA
GAAGGGCATCCTGCAGACAGTGAAGGTGGTGGACGAGCTCGTGAAAGTGATGGGCCGGCACAAGCCCGAG
AACATCGTGATCGAAATGGCCAGAGAGAACCAGACCACCCAGAAGGGACAGAAGAACAGCCGCGAGAGAA
TGAAGCGGATCGAAGAGGGCATCAAAGAGCTGGGCAGCCAGATCCTGAAAGAACACCCCGTGGAAAACAC
CCAGCTGCAGAACGAGAAGCTGTACCTGTACTACCTGCAGAATGGGCGGGATATGTACGTGGACCAGGAA
CTGGACATCAACCGGCTGTCCGACTACGATGTGGACCATATCGTGCCTCAGAGCTTTCTGAAGGACGACT
CCATCGACAACAAGGTGCTGACCAGAAGCGACAAGAACCGGGGCAAGAGCGACAACGTGCCCTCCGAAGA
GGTCGTGAAGAAGATGAAGAACTACTGGCGGCAGCTGCTGAACGCCAAGCTGATTACCCAGAGAAAGTTC
GACAATCTGACCAAGGCCGAGAGAGGCGGCCTGAGCGAACTGGATAAGGCCGGCTTCATCAAGAGACAGC
TGGTGGAAACCCGGCAGATCACAAAGCACGTGGCACAGATCCTGGACTCCCGGATGAACACTAAGTACGA
CGAGAATGACAAGCTGATCCGGGAAGTGAAAGTGATCACCCTGAAGTCCAAGCTGGTGTCCGATTTCCGG
AAGGATTTCCAGTTTTACAAAGTGCGCGAGATCAACAACTACCACCACGCCCACGACGCCTACCTGAACG
CCGTCGTGGGAACCGCCCTGATCAAAAAGTACCCTAAGCTGGAAAGCGAGTTCGTGTACGGCGACTACAA
GGTGTACGACGTGCGGAAGATGATCGCCAAGAGCGAGCAGGAAATCGGCAAGGCTACCGCCAAGTACTTC
TTCTACAGCAACATCATGAACTTTTTCAAGACCGAGATTACCCTGGCCAACGGCGAGATCCGGAAGCGGC
CTCTGATCGAGACAAACGGCGAAACCGGGGAGATCGTGTGGGATAAGGGCCGGGATTTTGCCACCGTGCG
GAAAGTGCTGAGCATGCCCCAAGTGAATATCGTGAAAAAGACCGAGGTGCAGACAGGCGGCTTCAGCAAA
GAGTCTATCCTGCCCAAGAGGAACAGCGATAAGCTGATCGCCAGAAAGAAGGACTGGGACCCTAAGAAGT
ACGGCGGCTTCGACAGCCCCACCGTGGCCTATTCTGTGCTGGTGGTGGCCAAAGTGGAAAAGGGCAAGTC
CAAGAAACTGAAGAGTGTGAAAGAGCTGCTGGGGATCACCATCATGGAAAGAAGCAGCTTCGAGAAGAAT
CCCATCGACTTTCTGGAAGCCAAGGGCTACAAAGAAGTGAAAAAGGACCTGATCATCAAGCTGCCTAAGT
ACTCCCTGTTCGAGCTGGAAAACGGCCGGAAGAGAATGCTGGCCTCTGCCGGCGAACTGCAGAAGGGAAA
CGAACTGGCCCTGCCCTCCAAATATGTGAACTTCCTGTACCTGGCCAGCCACTATGAGAAGCTGAAGGGC
TCCCCCGAGGATAATGAGCAGAAACAGCTGTTTGTGGAACAGCACAAGCACTACCTGGACGAGATCATCG
AGCAGATCAGCGAGTTCTCCAAGAGAGTGATCCTGGCCGACGCTAATCTGGACAAAGTGCTGTCCGCCTA
CAACAAGCACCGGGATAAGCCCATCAGAGAGCAGGCCGAGAATATCATCCACCTGTTTACCCTGACCAAT
CTGGGAGCCCCTGCCGCCTTCAAGTACTTTGACACCACCATCGACCGGAAGAGGTACACCAGCACCAAAG
AGGTGCTGGACGCCACCCTGATCCACCAGAGCATCACCGGCCTGTACGAGACACGGATCGACCTGTCTCA
GCTGGGAGGCGACAAAAGGCCGGCGGCCACGAAAAAGGCCGGCCAGGCAAAAAAGAAAAAGGAATTCGGC
AGTGGAGAGGGCAGAGGAAGTCTGCTAACATGCGGTGACGTCGAGGAGAATCCTGGCCCAATGACCGAGT
ACAAGCCCACGGTGCGCCTCGCCACCCGCGACGACGTCCCCAGGGCCGTACGCACCCTCGCCGCCGCGTT
CGCCGACTACCCCGCCACGCGCCACACCGTCGATCCGGACCGCCACATCGAGCGGGTCACCGAGCTGCAA
GAACTCTTCCTCACGCGCGTCGGGCTCGACATCGGCAAGGTGTGGGTCGCGGACGACGGCGCCGCGGTGG
CGGTCTGGACCACGCCGGAGAGCGTCGAAGCGGGGGCGGTGTTCGCCGAGATCGGCCCGCGCATGGCCGA
GTTGAGCGGTTCCCGGCTGGCCGCGCAGCAACAGATGGAAGGCCTCCTGGCGCCGCACCGGCCCAAGGAG
CCCGCGTGGTTCCTGGCCACCGTCGGAGTCTCGCCCGACCACCAGGGCAAGGGTCTGGGCAGCGCCGTCG
TGCTCCCCGGAGTGGAGGCGGCCGAGCGCGCCGGGGTGCCCGCCTTCCTGGAGACCTCCGCGCCCCGCAA
CCTCCCCTTCTACGAGCGGCTCGGCTTCACCGTCACCGCCGACGTCGAGGTGCCCGAAGGACCGCGCACC
TGGTGCATGACCCGCAAGCCCGGTGCCTGAGAATTCTAACTAGAGCTCGCTGATCAGCCTCGACTGTGCC
TTCTAGTTGCCAGCCATCTGTTGTTTGCCCCTCCCCCGTGCCTTCCTTGACCCTGGAAGGTGCCACTCCC
ACTGTCCTTTCCTAATAAAATGAGGAAATTGCATCGCATTGTCTGAGTAGGTGTCATTCTATTCTGGGGG
GTGGGGTGGGGCAGGACAGCAAGGGGGAGGATTGGGAAGAGAATAGCAGGCATGCTGGGGAGCGGCCGCA
GGAACCCCTAGTGATGGAGTTGGCCACTCCCTCTCTGCGCGCTCGCTCGCTCACTGAGGCCGGGCGACCA
AAGGTCGCCCGACGCCCGGGCTTTGCCCGGGCGGCCTCAGTGAGCGAGCGAGCGCGCAGCTGCCTGCAGG
GGCGCCTGATGCGGTATTTTCTCCTTACGCATCTGTGCGGTATTTCACACCGCATA
[95 nt withheld, positions 6637-6731]
T
[46 nt withheld, positions 6733-6778]
C
[141 nt withheld, positions 6780-6920]
CCTTTGACGTTGGAGTCCACGTTCTTT
[37 nt withheld, positions 6948-6984]
ACTCTATCTCGGGCTATTCTTTTGATTTATAAGGGATTTTGCCGATTTCGGTCTATTGGTTAAAAAATGA
GCTGATTTAACAAAAATTTAACGCGAATTTTAACAAAATATTAACGTTTACAATTTTATGGTGCACTCTC
AGTACAATCTGCTCTGATGCCGCATAGTTAAGCCAGCCCCGACACCCGCCAACACCCGCTGACGCGCCCT
GACGGGCTTGTCTGCTCCCGGCATCCGCTTACAGACAAGCTGTGACCGTCTCCGGGAGCTGCATGTGTCA
GAGGTTTTCACCGTCATCACCGAAACGCGCGAGACGAAAGGGCCTCGTGATACGCCTATTTTTATAGGTT
AATGTCATGATAATAATGGTTTCTTAGACGTCAGGTGGCACTTTTCGGGGAAATGTGCGCGGAACCCCTA
TTTGTTTATTTTTCTAAATACATTCAAATATGTATCCGCTCATGAGACAATAACCCTGATAAATGCTTCA
ATAATATTGAAAAAGGAAGAGTATGAGTATTCAACATTTCCGTGTCGCCCTTATTCCCTTTTTTGCGGCA
TTTTGCCTTCCTGTTTTTGCTCACCCAGAAACGCTGGTGAAAGTAAAAGATGCTGAAGATCAGTTGGGTG
CACGAGTGGGTTACATCGAACTGGATCTCAACAGCGGTAAGATCCTTGAGAGTTTTCGCCCCGAAGAACG
TTTTCCAATGATGAGCACTTTTAAAGTTCTGCTATGTGGCGCGGTATTATCCCGTATTGACGCCGGGCAA
GAGCAACTCGGTCGCCGCATACACTATTCTCAGAATGACTTGGTTGAGTACTCACCAGTCACAGAAAAGC
ATCTTACGGATGGCATGACAGTAAGAGAATTATGCAGTGCTGCCATAACCATGAGTGATAACACTGCGGC
CAACTTACTTCTGACAACGATCGGAGGACCGAAGGAGCTAACCGCTTTTTTGCACAACATGGGGGATCAT
GTAACTCGCCTTGATCGTTGGGAACCGGAGCTGAATGAAGCCATACCAAACGACGAGCGTGACACCACGA
TGCCTGTAGCAATGGCAACAACGTTGCGCAAACTATTAACTGGCGAACTACTTACTCTAGCTTCCCGGCA
ACAATTAATAGACTGGATGGAGGCGGATAAAGTTGCAGGACCACTTCTGCGCTCGGCCCTTCCGGCTGGC
TGGTTTATTGCTGATAAATCTGGAGCCGGTGAGCGTGGAAGCCGCGGTATCATTGCAGCACTGGGGCCAG
ATGGTAAGCCCTCCCGTATCGTAGTTATCTACACGACGGGGAGTCAGGCAACTATGGATGAACGAAATAG
ACAGATCGCTGAGATAGGTGCCTCACTGATTAAGCATTGGTAACTGTCAGACCAAGTTTACTCATATATA
CTTTAGATTGATTTAAAACTTCATTTTTAATTTAAAAGGATCTAGGTGAAGATCCTTTTTGATAATCTCA
TGACCAAAATCCCTTAACGTGAGTTTTCGTTCCACTGAGCGTCAGACCCCGTAGAAAAGATCAAAGGATC
TTCTTGAGATCCTTTTTTTCTGCGCGTAATCTGCTGCTTGCAAACAAAAAAACCACCGCTACCAGCGGTG
GTTTGTTTGCCGGATCAAGAGCTACCAACTCTTTTTCCGAAGGTAACTGGCTTCAGCAGAGCGCAGATAC
CAAATACTGTTCTTCTAGTGTAGCCGTAGTTAGGCCACCACTTCAAGAACTCTGTAGCACCGCCTACATA
CCTCGCTCTGCTAATCCTGTTACCAGTGGCTGCTGCCAGTGGCGATAAGTCGTGTCTTACCGGGTTGGAC
TCAAGACGATAGTTACCGGATAAGGCGCAGCGGTCGGGCTGAACGGGGGGTTCGTGCACACAGCCCAGCT
TGGAGCGAACGACCTACACCGAACTGAGATACCTACAGCGTGAGCTATGAGAAAGCGCCACGCTTCCCGA
AGGGAGAAAGGCGGACAGGTATCCGGTAAGCGGCAGGGTCGGAACAGGAGAGCGCACGAGGGAGCTTCCA
GGGGGAAACGCCTGGTATCTTTATAGTCCTGTCGGGTTTCGCCACCTCTGACTTGAGCGTCGATTTTTGT
GATGCTCGTCAGGGGGGCGGAGCCTATGGAAAAACGCCAGCAACGCGGCCTTTTTACGGTTCCTGGCCTT
TTGCTGGCCTTTTGCTCACATGT
Features (pLannotate 1.2.2; 19 found; start..end, strand, type, name):
      1..241     +  promoter       U6 promoter: RNA polymerase III promoter for human U6 snRNA
    271..346     +  misc_RNA       gRNA scaffold: guide RNA scaffold for the Streptococcus pyogenes CRISPR/Cas9 system
    353..396     +  misc_RNA       gRNA scaffold (fragment): guide RNA scaffold for the Streptococcus pyogenes CRISPR/Cas9 system
    443..728     +  enhancer       CMV enhancer: human cytomegalovirus immediate early enhancer; contains an 18-bp deletion relative to the standard CMV enhancer
    730..1007    +  promoter       chicken β-actin promoter: No description available
   1008..1235    +  intron         hybrid intron: hybrid between chicken β-actin (CBA) and minute virus of mice (MMV) introns (Gray et al., 2011)
   1373..2974    +  CDS            Cas9(N): N-terminal portion of Streptococcus pyogenes Cas9 (Zetsche et al., 2015)
   2975..5473    +  CDS            Cas9(C): C-terminal portion of Streptococcus pyogenes Cas9 (Zetsche et al., 2015)
   5474..5521    +  CDS            nucleoplasmin NLS: bipartite nuclear localization signal from nucleoplasmin
   5591..6190    +  CDS            PuroR (fragment): puromycin N-acetyltransferase; pac from Streptomyces; confers resistance to puromycin
   6224..6335    +  polyA_signal   bGH poly(A) signal: bovine growth hormone polyadenylation signal
   6440..6580    +  repeat_region  AAV2 ITR: inverted terminal repeat of adeno-associated virus serotype 2 inverted
   6585..6636    -  misc_feature   bom (fragment): basis of mobility region from pBR322
   6655..7110    +  rep_origin     f1 ori (sequence partly withheld): f1 bacteriophage origin of replication; arrow indicates direction of (+) strand synthesis
   7111..7160    -  misc_feature   bom (fragment): basis of mobility region from pBR322
   7262..7297    -  CDS            rop (fragment): Rop protein, which maintains plasmids at low copy number; rop
   7392..7496    +  promoter       AmpR promoter: bla
   7497..8357    +  CDS            AmpR: β-lactamase; bla; confers resistance to ampicillin, carbenicillin, and related antibiotics
   8528..9116    +  rep_origin     ori: high-copy-number ColE1/pMB1/pBR322/pUC origin of replication
