[The description below was written by a language model from this plasmid's Addgene catalogue record and pLannotate feature annotations shown in this document.]
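Description:
pSpCas9(BB)-2A-Puro-V2.0-sg3HsTNRC6B_AH is a 9,177 nt all-in-one CRISPR/Cas9 plasmid for mammalian expression. It delivers both Streptococcus pyogenes Cas9 and a single guide RNA, the third in a set directed against human TNRC6B. The catalogue lists the backbone as unknown, although the name points to the pSpCas9(BB)-2A-Puro V2.0 design. The "S. pyogenes" species entry evidently refers to the Cas9/sgRNA system rather than to the human target gene. In bacteria the plasmid is maintained at high copy from a ColE1/pUC-type origin and selected with ampicillin through the bla gene and its own promoter. An f1 phage origin is also present. The small bom and rop matches are annotated only as fragments.

Two expression units make up the payload. A human U6 RNA polymerase III promoter drives the sgRNA. The short gap between this promoter and the S. pyogenes guide scaffold is where the TNRC6B-specific spacer would sit, though it is not annotated separately, and a partial second scaffold match follows. Downstream, a hybrid promoter composed of the CMV enhancer, the chicken β-actin promoter and a hybrid intron drives Cas9. The annotation software splits the Cas9 coding sequence into contiguous N- and C-terminal portions, followed by a nucleoplasmin nuclear localisation signal. According to the name, a 2A peptide links Cas9 to the puromycin N-acetyltransferase coding sequence, so both proteins are made from one transcript, which ends at a bGH polyadenylation signal. The 2A itself is not annotated. A single AAV2 ITR lies after the cassette, so the plasmid is not a complete AAV packaging vector.

The construct is suited to transient transfection of human cells, with puromycin enrichment of transfected cells, to edit or knock out TNRC6B. The depositor sequence may be theoretical rather than fully verified.
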