Addgene plasmid #148853: pSpCas9(BB)-2A-Puro-V2.0-sg3HsTNRC6B_AH
Purpose: Mammalian Expression of HsTNRC6B-sgRNA3
Depositing lab: Elisa Izaurralde. Depositing organization: Max Planck Institute for Developmental Biology.
Backbone
  Vector backbone: Unknown
  Vector type: Mammalian Expression, CRISPR
Growth in bacteria
  Bacterial resistance: Ampicillin, 100 μg/mL
  Growth temperature: 37°C
  Growth strain: NEB Stable
  Copy number: High Copy
Gene/Insert
  Gene/Insert name: HsTNRC6B-sgRNA3
  Species: S.pyogenes
  Cloning method: Unknown
Terms and licenses: Academic/Nonprofit Terms; Industry Terms: Not Available to Industry
Depositor comments: Plasmids from this collection were made available to the research community and donated after the lab closed. Please note that the sequence provided by the depositing laboratory may be theoretical/predicted or based on Sanger sequencing results. There may be discrepancies between sequencing results obtained by Addgene and the depositor sequence. If an Addgene verified sequence is not available, please contact before placing your order to request that our lab fully sequence the plasmid.
How to cite: pSpCas9(BB)-2A-Puro-V2.0-sg3HsTNRC6B_AH was a gift from Elisa Izaurralde (Addgene plasmid # 148853 ; http://n2t.net/addgene:148853 ; RRID:Addgene_148853)
